Addgene plasmid #219043: SFFV-HEY1-Brd 65
Purpose: Transcription factor HEY1 with a specific barcode assigned.
Depositing lab: Filipe Pereira. Depositing organization: Center for Neuroscience and Cell Biology, University of Coimbra. Publication: A combinatorial transcription factor screening platform for immune cell reprogramming. Kurochkin I, Altman AR, Caiado I, Pertiga-Cabral D, Halitzki E, Minaeva M, Zimmermannova O, Henriques-Oliveira L, Klein D, Nair M, Oliveira D, Cajal LR, Knittel R, Feick C, Ringner M, Martin M, Cirovic B, Pires CF, Rosa FF, Sitnicka E, Theis FJ, Pereira CF. Cell Syst. 2026 Jan 21;17(1):101457. doi: 10.1016/j.cels.2025.101457. Epub 2026 Jan 14. PubMed 41539305.
Backbone
  Vector backbone: SFFV-MCS
  Backbone size w/o insert (bp): 6638
  Vector type: Lentiviral
Growth in bacteria
  Bacterial resistance: Ampicillin, 100 μg/mL
  Growth temperature: 37°C
  Growth strain: NEB Stable
  Copy number: High Copy
Gene/Insert
  Gene/Insert name: HEY1
  Species: H. sapiens (human)
  Insert size (bp): 915
  Entrez Gene: HEY1 (a.k.a. BHLHb31, CHF2, HERP2, HESR1, HRT-1, NERP2, OAF1, hHRT1)
  Promoter: The spleen focus-forming virus (SFFV) promoter
  Cloning method: Restriction Enzyme; 5′ cloning site Bsp119I (not destroyed); 3′ cloning site BstHI (not destroyed)
Terms and licenses: Academic/Nonprofit Terms; Industry Terms: Not Available to Industry
Depositor comments: Barcode sequence cloned into XbaI restriction site. Design of plasmid is as follows: SFFV-[TF sequence]-WPRE-[Barcode sequence].
How to cite: SFFV-HEY1-Brd 65 was a gift from Filipe Pereira (Addgene plasmid # 219043 ; http://n2t.net/addgene:219043 ; RRID:Addgene_219043)
