[The description below was written by a language model from this plasmid's Addgene catalogue record and pLannotate feature annotations shown in this document.]
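Description:
SFFV-HEY1-Brd 65 is a third-generation-style, self-inactivating HIV-1 lentiviral transfer plasmid built on the SFFV-MCS backbone, carrying the human transcription factor HEY1 together with an identifying DNA barcode. In bacteria it is maintained through a high-copy ColE1/pUC-type origin and selected with ampicillin via the β-lactamase gene. The backbone also retains pBluescript-derived remnants (f1 ori, lacZα and lac regulatory fragments, T7 and T3 promoters) as well as an SV40 origin and an SV40 polyadenylation signal downstream of the viral cassette.

The viral genome is transcribed in packaging cells from an RSV promoter fused to a truncated 5' LTR, which makes genomic RNA production independent of Tat. It includes the Ψ packaging signal with a partial gag sequence, the Rev response element for nuclear export of unspliced RNA, and the cPPT/CTS element that aids nuclear import in target cells. It ends in a ΔU3 3' LTR, which inactivates LTR promoter activity after integration. Within this frame, the spleen focus-forming virus (SFFV) promoter, which is generally strong in haematopoietic cells, drives the HEY1 coding sequence. HEY1 is a bHLH transcriptional repressor acting downstream of Notch signalling. It is cloned between flanking multiple-cloning-site fragments, and no epitope tag or reporter is annotated. A WPRE follows to enhance transcript stability and expression. According to the depositor, the barcode sits after the WPRE in an XbaI site, so it should be carried on the expressed transcript, although it is not separately annotated in the feature table. The plasmid belongs to a barcoded transcription factor collection for combinatorial screening in immune cell reprogramming, where the barcode serves to identify the factor it is assigned to.
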