Features (pLannotate 1.2.2; 29 found; start..end, strand, type, name):
     94..112     -  promoter       T7 promoter: promoter for bacteriophage T7 RNA polymerase
    120..275     +  CDS            lacZα (fragment): LacZα fragment of β-galactosidase; lacZ fragment
    280..708     +  rep_origin     f1 ori (sequence partly withheld): f1 bacteriophage origin of replication; arrow indicates direction of (+) strand synthesis
    761..865     +  promoter       AmpR promoter: bla
    866..1726    +  CDS            AmpR: β-lactamase; bla; confers resistance to ampicillin, carbenicillin, and related antibiotics
   1897..2485    +  rep_origin     ori: high-copy-number ColE1/pMB1/pBR322/pUC origin of replication
   2668..2760    +  CDS            lacI (fragment): lac repressor; lacI; The lac repressor binds to the lac operator to inhibit transcription in E. coli. This inhibition can be relieved by adding lactose or isopropyl-β-D-thiogalactopyranoside (IPTG).
   2773..2794    +  protein_bind   CAP binding site: CAP binding activates transcription in the presence of cAMP. E. coli catabolite activator protein
   2809..2839    +  promoter       lac promoter: promoter for the E. coli lac operon
   2847..2863    +  protein_bind   lac operator: The lac repressor binds to the lac operator to inhibit transcription in E. coli. This inhibition can be relieved by adding lactose or isopropyl-β-D-thiogalactopyranoside (IPTG). lac repressor encoded by lacI
   2908..2926    +  promoter       T3 promoter: promoter for bacteriophage T3 RNA polymerase
   2954..3180    +  promoter       RSV promoter: Rous sarcoma virus enhancer/promoter
   3181..3361    +  LTR            5' LTR (truncated): truncated 5' long terminal repeat (LTR) from HIV-1
   3408..3533    +  misc_feature   HIV-1 Ψ: packaging signal of human immunodeficiency virus type 1
   3517..3880    +  CDS            HIV-1 gag (fragment): gag protein from human immunodeficiency virus 1; gag
   4026..4259    +  misc_feature   RRE: The Rev response element (RRE) of HIV-1 allows for Rev-dependent mRNA export from the nucleus to the cytoplasm.
   4636..4736    +  CDS            Rev (fragment): human immunodeficiency virus 1 (HIV-1) Rev protein; rev; enhances nuclear export of unspliced and incompletely spliced viral mRNAs
   4755..4872    +  misc_feature   cPPT/CTS: central polypurine tract and central termination sequence of HIV-1
   4906..5307    +  promoter       SFFV promoter: spleen focus-forming virus long terminal repeat (LTR) promoter
   5317..5340    +  misc_feature   MCS (fragment): pBluescript multiple cloning site
   5365..6276    +  CDS            HEY1: HEY1_HUMAN - Also known as BHLHB31, CHF2, HERP2, HESR1, HRT1. Experimental evidence at protein level: Swiss-Prot protein existence level 1. Transcriptional repressor which binds preferentially to the canonical E box sequence 5'-CACGTG-3' (PubMed:11095750). Downstream effector of Notch signaling required for cardiovascular development. Specifically required for the Notch-induced endocardial epithelial to mesenchymal transition, which is itself criticial for cardiac valve and septum development. May be required in conjunction with HEY2 to specify arterial cell fate or identity. Promotes maintena
   6287..6312    +  misc_feature   MCS (fragment): pBluescript multiple cloning site
   6312..6371    +  CDS            S (fragment): HBSAG_WHV6 - Experimental evidence at transcript level: Swiss-Prot protein existence level 2. The middle envelope protein plays an important role in the budding of the virion. It is involved in the induction of budding in a nucleocapsid independent way. In this process the majority of envelope proteins bud to form subviral lipoprotein particles of 22 nm of diameter that do not contain a nucleocapsid (By similarity). From Woodchuck hepatitis B virus (isolate w64/pWS23) (WHV).
   6503..6906    +  misc_feature   WPRE: woodchuck hepatitis virus posttranscriptional regulatory element
   6952..7023    +  CDS            nef (fragment): NEF_HV1Z2 - Experimental evidence at protein level: Swiss-Prot protein existence level 1. Extracellular Nef protein targets CD4(+) T-lymphocytes for apoptosis by interacting with CXCR4 surface receptors. From Human immunodeficiency virus type 1 group M subtype D (isolate Z2/CDC-Z34) (HIV-1).
   7025..7258    +  LTR            3' LTR (ΔU3): self-inactivating 3' long terminal repeat (LTR) from HIV-1
   7330..7451    +  polyA_signal   SV40 poly(A) signal: SV40 polyadenylation signal
   7470..7491    +  rep_origin     SV40 ori (fragment): SV40 origin of replication
   7491..73      +  rep_origin     SV40 ori (across the origin): SV40 origin of replication
>Addgene plasmid #219043 | SFFV-HEY1-Brd 65 | addgene full sequence | sequence record 448880 | Addgene NGS Result
ATTTATGCAGAGGCCGAGGCCGCCTCGGCCTCTGAGCTATTCCAGAAGTAGTGAGGAGGCTTTTTTGGAG
GCCTAGGGACGTACCCAATTCGCCCTATAGTGAGTCGTATTACGCGCGCTCACTGGCCGTCGTTTTACAA
CGTCGTGACTGGGAAAACCCTGGCGTTACCCAACTTAATCGCCTTGCAGCACATCCCCCTTTCGCCAGCT
GGCGTAATAGCGAAGAGGCCCGCACCGATCGCCCTTCCCAACAGTTGCGCAGCCTGAATGGCGAATGGG
[124 nt withheld, positions 280-403]
C
[91 nt withheld, positions 405-495]
A
[49 nt withheld, positions 497-545]
CCTTTGACGTTGGAGTCCACGTTCTTT
[37 nt withheld, positions 573-609]
ACCCTATCTCGGTCTATTCTTTTGATTTATAAGGGATTTTGCCGATTTCGGCCTATTGGTTAAAAAATGA
GCTGATTTAACAAAAATTTAACGCGAATTTTAACAAAATATTAACGCTTACAATTTAGGTGGCACTTTTC
GGGGAAATGTGCGCGGAACCCCTATTTGTTTATTTTTCTAAATACATTCAAATATGTATCCGCTCATGAG
ACAATAACCCTGATAAATGCTTCAATAATATTGAAAAAGGAAGAGTATGAGTATTCAACATTTCCGTGTC
GCCCTTATTCCCTTTTTTGCGGCATTTTGCCTTCCTGTTTTTGCTCACCCAGAAACGCTGGTGAAAGTAA
AAGATGCTGAAGATCAGTTGGGTGCACGAGTGGGTTACATCGAACTGGATCTCAACAGCGGTAAGATCCT
TGAGAGTTTTCGCCCCGAAGAACGTTTTCCAATGATGAGCACTTTTAAAGTTCTGCTATGTGGCGCGGTA
TTATCCCGTATTGACGCCGGGCAAGAGCAACTCGGTCGCCGCATACACTATTCTCAGAATGACTTGGTTG
AGTACTCACCAGTCACAGAAAAGCATCTTACGGATGGCATGACAGTAAGAGAATTATGCAGTGCTGCCAT
AACCATGAGTGATAACACTGCGGCCAACTTACTTCTGACAACGATCGGAGGACCGAAGGAGCTAACCGCT
TTTTTGCACAACATGGGGGATCATGTAACTCGCCTTGATCGTTGGGAACCGGAGCTGAATGAAGCCATAC
CAAACGACGAGCGTGACACCACGATGCCTGTAGCAATGGCAACAACGTTGCGCAAACTATTAACTGGCGA
ACTACTTACTCTAGCTTCCCGGCAACAATTAATAGACTGGATGGAGGCGGATAAAGTTGCAGGACCACTT
CTGCGCTCGGCCCTTCCGGCTGGCTGGTTTATTGCTGATAAATCTGGAGCCGGTGAGCGTGGGTCTCGCG
GTATCATTGCAGCACTGGGGCCAGATGGTAAGCCCTCCCGTATCGTAGTTATCTACACGACGGGGAGTCA
GGCAACTATGGATGAACGAAATAGACAGATCGCTGAGATAGGTGCCTCACTGATTAAGCATTGGTAACTG
TCAGACCAAGTTTACTCATATATACTTTAGATTGATTTAAAACTTCATTTTTAATTTAAAAGGATCTAGG
TGAAGATCCTTTTTGATAATCTCATGACCAAAATCCCTTAACGTGAGTTTTCGTTCCACTGAGCGTCAGA
CCCCGTAGAAAAGATCAAAGGATCTTCTTGAGATCCTTTTTTTCTGCGCGTAATCTGCTGCTTGCAAACA
AAAAAACCACCGCTACCAGCGGTGGTTTGTTTGCCGGATCAAGAGCTACCAACTCTTTTTCCGAAGGTAA
CTGGCTTCAGCAGAGCGCAGATACCAAATACTGTTCTTCTAGTGTAGCCGTAGTTAGGCCACCACTTCAA
GAACTCTGTAGCACCGCCTACATACCTCGCTCTGCTAATCCTGTTACCAGTGGCTGCTGCCAGTGGCGAT
AAGTCGTGTCTTACCGGGTTGGACTCAAGACGATAGTTACCGGATAAGGCGCAGCGGTCGGGCTGAACGG
GGGGTTCGTGCACACAGCCCAGCTTGGAGCGAACGACCTACACCGAACTGAGATACCTACAGCGTGAGCT
ATGAGAAAGCGCCACGCTTCCCGAAGGGAGAAAGGCGGACAGGTATCCGGTAAGCGGCAGGGTCGGAACA
GGAGAGCGCACGAGGGAGCTTCCAGGGGGAAACGCCTGGTATCTTTATAGTCCTGTCGGGTTTCGCCACC
TCTGACTTGAGCGTCGATTTTTGTGATGCTCGTCAGGGGGGCGGAGCCTATGGAAAAACGCCAGCAACGC
GGCCTTTTTACGGTTCCTGGCCTTTTGCTGGCCTTTTGCTCACATGTTCTTTCCTGCGTTATCCCCTGAT
TCTGTGGATAACCGTATTACCGCCTTTGAGTGAGCTGATACCGCTCGCCGCAGCCGAACGACCGAGCGCA
GCGAGTCAGTGAGCGAGGAAGCGGAAGAGCGCCCAATACGCAAACCGCCTCTCCCCGCGCGTTGGCCGAT
TCATTAATGCAGCTGGCACGACAGGTTTCCCGACTGGAAAGCGGGCAGTGAGCGCAACGCAATTAATGTG
AGTTAGCTCACTCATTAGGCACCCCAGGCTTTACACTTTATGCTTCCGGCTCGTATGTTGTGTGGAATTG
TGAGCGGATAACAATTTCACACAGGAAACAGCTATGACCATGATTACGCCAAGCGCGCAATTAACCCTCA
CTAAAGGGAACAAAAGCTGGAGCTGCAAGCTTAATGTAGTCTTATGCAATACTCTTGTAGTCTTGCAACA
TGGTAACGATGAGTTAGCAACATGCCTTACAAGGAGAGAAAAAGCACCGTGCATGCCGATTGGTGGAAGT
AAGGTGGTACGATCGTGCCTTATTAGGAAGGCAACAGACGGGTCTGACATGGATTGGACGAACCACTGAA
TTGCCGCATTGCAGAGATATTGTATTTAAGTGCCTAGCTCGATACATAAACGGGTCTCTCTGGTTAGACC
AGATCTGAGCCTGGGAGCTCTCTGGCTAACTAGGGAACCCACTGCTTAAGCCTCAATAAAGCTTGCCTTG
AGTGCTTCAAGTAGTGTGTGCCCGTCTGTTGTGTGACTCTGGTAACTAGAGATCCCTCAGACCCTTTTAG
TCAGTGTGGAAAATCTCTAGCAGTGGCGCCCGAACAGGGACTTGAAAGCGAAAGGGAAACCAGAGGAGCT
CTCTCGACGCAGGACTCGGCTTGCTGAAGCGCGCACGGCAAGAGGCGAGGGGCGGCGACTGGTGAGTACG
CCAAAAATTTTGACTAGCGGAGGCTAGAAGGAGAGAGATGGGTGCGAGAGCGTCAGTATTAAGCGGGGGA
GAATTAGATCGCGATGGGAAAAAATTCGGTTAAGGCCAGGGGGAAAGAAAAAATATAAATTAAAACATAT
AGTATGGGCAAGCAGGGAGCTAGAACGATTCGCAGTTAATCCTGGCCTGTTAGAAACATCAGAAGGCTGT
AGACAAATACTGGGACAGCTACAACCATCCCTTCAGACAGGATCAGAAGAACTTAGATCATTATATAATA
CAGTAGCAACCCTCTATTGTGTGCATCAAAGGATAGAGATAAAAGACACCAAGGAAGCTTTAGACAAGAT
AGAGGAAGAGCAAAACAAAAGTAAGACCACCGCACAGCAAGCGGCCGCTGATCTTCAGACCTGGAGGAGG
AGATATGAGGGACAATTGGAGAAGTGAATTATATAAATATAAAGTAGTAAAAATTGAACCATTAGGAGTA
GCACCCACCAAGGCAAAGAGAAGAGTGGTGCAGAGAGAAAAAAGAGCAGTGGGAATAGGAGCTTTGTTCC
TTGGGTTCTTGGGAGCAGCAGGAAGCACTATGGGCGCAGCGTCAATGACGCTGACGGTACAGGCCAGACA
ATTATTGTCTGGTATAGTGCAGCAGCAGAACAATTTGCTGAGGGCTATTGAGGCGCAACAGCATCTGTTG
CAACTCACAGTCTGGGGCATCAAGCAGCTCCAGGCAAGAATCCTGGCTGTGGAAAGATACCTAAAGGATC
AACAGCTCCTGGGGATTTGGGGTTGCTCTGGAAAACTCATTTGCACCACTGCTGTGCCTTGGAATGCTAG
TTGGAGTAATAAATCTCTGGAACAGATTTGGAATCACACGACCTGGATGGAGTGGGACAGAGAAATTAAC
AATTACACAAGCTTAATACACTCCTTAATTGAAGAATCGCAAAACCAGCAAGAAAAGAATGAACAAGAAT
TATTGGAATTAGATAAATGGGCAAGTTTGTGGAATTGGTTTAACATAACAAATTGGCTGTGGTATATAAA
ATTATTCATAATGATAGTAGGAGGCTTGGTAGGTTTAAGAATAGTTTTTGCTGTACTTTCTATAGTGAAT
AGAGTTAGGCAGGGATATTCACCATTATCGTTTCAGACCCACCTCCCAACCCCGAGGGGACCCGACAGGC
CCGAAGGAATAGAAGAAGAAGGTGGAGAGAGAGACAGAGACAGATCCATTCGATTAGTGAACGGATCTCG
ACGGTATCGGTTAACTTTTAAAAGAAAAGGGGGGATTGGGGGGTACAGTGCAGGGGAAAGAATAGTAGAC
ATAATAGCAACAGACATACAAACTAAAGAATTACAAAAACAAATTACAAAAATTCAAAATTTTATCGATC
ACGAGACTAGCCTCGAGCTGGCTGCAGTAACGCCATTTTGCAAGGCATGGAAAAATACCAAACCAAGAAT
AGAGAAGTTCAGATCAAGGGCGGGTACATGAAAATAGCTAACGTTGGGCCAAACAGGATATCTGCGGTGA
GCAGTTTCGGCCCCGGCCCGGGGCCAAGAACAGATGGTCACCGCAGTTTCGGCCCCGGCCCGAGGCCAAG
AACAGATGGTCCCCAGATATGGCCCAACCCTCAGCAGTTTCTTAAGACCCATCAGATGTTTCCAGGCTCC
CCCAAGGACCTGAAATGACCCTGCGCCTTATTTGAATTAACCAATCAGCCTGCTTCTCGCTTCTGTTCGC
GCGCTTCTGCTTCCCGAGCTCTATAAAAGAGCTCACAACCCCTCACTCGGCGCGCCAGTCCTCCGACAGA
CTGAGTCGGCCGGTCGAATCAAGCTTATCGATACCGTCGACGGATCCGCTAGCCCGCGGTTCGAAATGAA
GCGAGCTCACCCCGAGTACAGCTCCTCGGACAGCGAGCTGGACGAGACCATCGAGGTGGAGAAGGAGAGT
GCGGACGAGAATGGAAACTTGAGTTCGGCTCTAGGTTCCATGTCCCCAACTACATCTTCCCAGATTTTGG
CCAGAAAAAGACGGAGAGGAATAATTGAGAAGCGCCGACGAGACCGGATCAATAACAGTTTGTCTGAGCT
GAGAAGGCTGGTACCCAGTGCTTTTGAGAAGCAGGGATCTGCTAAGCTAGAAAAAGCCGAGATCCTGCAG
ATGACCGTGGATCACCTGAAAATGCTGCATACGGCAGGAGGGAAAGGTTACTTTGACGCGCACGCCCTTG
CTATGGACTATCGGAGTTTGGGATTTCGGGAATGCCTGGCAGAAGTTGCGCGTTATCTGAGCATCATTGA
AGGACTAGATGCCTCTGACCCGCTTCGAGTTCGACTGGTTTCGCATCTCAACAACTACGCTTCCCAGCGG
GAAGCCGCGAGCGGCGCCCACGCGGGCCTCGGACACATTCCCTGGGGGACCGTCTTCGGACATCACCCGC
ACATCGCGCACCCGCTGTTGCTGCCCCAGAACGGCCACGGGAACGCGGGCACCACGGCCTCACCCACGGA
ACCGCACCACCAGGGCAGGCTGGGCTCGGCACATCCGGAGGCGCCTGCTTTGCGAGCGCCCCCTAGCGGC
AGCCTCGGACCGGTGCTCCCTGTGGTCACCTCCGCCTCCAAACTGTCGCCGCCTCTGCTCTCCTCAGTGG
CCTCCCTGTCGGCCTTCCCCTTCTCTTTCGGCTCCTTCCACTTACTGTCTCCCAATGCACTGAGCCCTTC
AGCACCCACGCAGGCTGCAAACCTTGGCAAGCCCTATAGACCTTGGGGGACGGAGATCGGAGCTTTTTAA
ACCGGTCGGATCCCCCGGGCTGCAGGAATTCGAGCATCTTACCGCCATTTATTCCCATATTTGTTCTGTT
TTTCTTGATTTGGGTATACATTTAAATGTTAATAAAACAAAATGGTGGGGCAATCATTTACATTTTTAGG
GATATGTAATTACTAGTTCAGGTGTATTGCCACAAGACAAACATGTTAAGAAACTTTCCCGTTATTTACG
CTCTGTTCCTGTTAATCAACCTCTGGATTACAAAATTTGTGAAAGATTGACTGATATTCTTAACTATGTT
GCTCCTTTTACGCTGTGTGGATATGCTGCTTTAATGCCTCTGTATCATGCTATTGCTTCCCGTACGGCTT
TCGTTTTCTCCTCCTTGTATAAATCCTGGTTGCTGTCTCTTTATGAGGAGTTGTGGCCCGTTGTCCGTCA
ACGTGGCGTGGTGTGCTCTGTGTTTGCTGACGCAACCCCCACTGGCTGGGGCATTGCCACCACCTGTCAA
CTCCTTTCTGGGACTTTCGCTTTCCCCCTCCCGATCGCCACGGCAGAACTCATCGCCGCCTGCCTTGCCC
GCTGCTGGACAGGGGCTAGGTTGCTGGGCACTGATAATTCCGTGGTGTTGTCGGGGAAGCTGACGTCCTT
TGCAATTCGATATCAAGCTGTACCTTCTAGATGTACAAATTGCAGAGCGCTTCTAGACCAATGACTTACA
AGGCAGCTGTAGATCTTAGCCACTTTTTAAAAGAAAAGGGGGGACTGGAAGGGCTAATTCACTCCCAACG
AAGACAAGATCTGCTTTTTGCTTGTACTGGGTCTCTCTGGTTAGACCAGATCTGAGCCTGGGAGCTCTCT
GGCTAACTAGGGAACCCACTGCTTAAGCCTCAATAAAGCTTGCCTTGAGTGCTTCAAGTAGTGTGTGCCC
GTCTGTTGTGTGACTCTGGTAACTAGAGATCCCTCAGACCCTTTTAGTCAGTGTGGAAAATCTCTAGCAG
TAGTAGTTCATGTCATCTTATTATTCAGTATTTATAACTTGCAAAGAAATGAATATCAGAGAGTGAGAGG
AACTTGTTTATTGCAGCTTATAATGGTTACAAATAAAGCAATAGCATCACAAATTTCACAAATAAAGCAT
TTTTTTCACTGCATTCTAGTTGTGGTTTGTCCAAACTCATCAATGTATCTTATCATGTCTGGCTCTAGCT
ATCCCGCCCCTAACTCCGCCCATCCCGCCCCTAACTCCGCCCAGTTCCGCCCATTCTCCGCCCCATGGCT
GACTAATTTTTTTT
