>Addgene plasmid #219043 | SFFV-HEY1-Brd 65 | depositor partial sequence | sequence record 427609 | TF ORF
ATGAAGCGAGCTCACCCCGAGTACAGCTCCTCGGACAGCGAGCTGGACGAGACCATCGAGGTGGAGAAGG
AGAGTGCGGACGAGAATGGAAACTTGAGTTCGGCTCTAGGTTCCATGTCCCCAACTACATCTTCCCAGAT
TTTGGCCAGAAAAAGACGGAGAGGAATAATTGAGAAGCGCCGACGAGACCGGATCAATAACAGTTTGTCT
GAGCTGAGAAGGCTGGTACCCAGTGCTTTTGAGAAGCAGGGATCTGCTAAGCTAGAAAAAGCCGAGATCC
TGCAGATGACCGTGGATCACCTGAAAATGCTGCATACGGCAGGAGGGAAAGGTTACTTTGACGCGCACGC
CCTTGCTATGGACTATCGGAGTTTGGGATTTCGGGAATGCCTGGCAGAAGTTGCGCGTTATCTGAGCATC
ATTGAAGGACTAGATGCCTCTGACCCGCTTCGAGTTCGACTGGTTTCGCATCTCAACAACTACGCTTCCC
AGCGGGAAGCCGCGAGCGGCGCCCACGCGGGCCTCGGACACATTCCCTGGGGGACCGTCTTCGGACATCA
CCCGCACATCGCGCACCCGCTGTTGCTGCCCCAGAACGGCCACGGGAACGCGGGCACCACGGCCTCACCC
ACGGAACCGCACCACCAGGGCAGGCTGGGCTCGGCACATCCGGAGGCGCCTGCTTTGCGAGCGCCCCCTA
GCGGCAGCCTCGGACCGGTGCTCCCTGTGGTCACCTCCGCCTCCAAACTGTCGCCGCCTCTGCTCTCCTC
AGTGGCCTCCCTGTCGGCCTTCCCCTTCTCTTTCGGCTCCTTCCACTTACTGTCTCCCAATGCACTGAGC
CCTTCAGCACCCACGCAGGCTGCAAACCTTGGCAAGCCCTATAGACCTTGGGGGACGGAGATCGGAGCTT
TTTAA
