>Addgene plasmid #219043 | SFFV-HEY1-Brd 65 | depositor partial sequence | sequence record 427610 | Barcode sequence
TGTACAAATTGCAGAGCGCT
